Addgene plasmid #65834: XW12
Purpose: Pquas-Δpes10-GFP-3'UTR-unc-54
Depositing lab: Kang Shen. Depositing organization: Stanford University. Publication: Controlling gene expression with the Q repressible binary expression system in Caenorhabditis elegans. Wei X, Potter CJ, Luo L, Shen K. Nat Methods. 2012 Mar 11;9(4):391-5. doi: 10.1038/nmeth.1929. PubMed 22406855.
Backbone
  Vector backbone: pSM
  Backbone manufacturer: C.I. Bargmann and S. MaCarroll
  Backbone size w/o insert (bp): 3500
  Total vector size (bp): 4688
  Vector type: Worm Expression
Growth in bacteria
  Bacterial resistance: Ampicillin, 100 μg/mL
  Growth temperature: 37°C
  Growth strain: DH5alpha
  Copy number: High Copy
Gene/Insert
  Gene/Insert name: 5XQUAS-delta-pes-10 (alt name: QUAS)
  Species: Neurospora crassa
  Tag / fusion protein: GFP (N terminal on backbone)
Terms and licenses: Academic/Nonprofit Terms; Industry Terms: Not Available to Industry
Depositor comments: 5xQUAS-hsp70 was amplified from pQUAS-CD8-GFP3 with primers 5’- ACTTACTTGCATGCGGATCCGGGTAATCGCTTA and 3’- AGTGGCGCGCCCAATTCCCTATTCAGAGTTC, and the fragment was inserted into SphI and AscI sites of pSM-GFP. Δpes-10 minimal promoter was amplified from pPD97.78 (A. Fire) with primers 5’- GCAAGTGATATCCCTGCAGGATCGATTTT TTGCA and 3’- GATGGCGCGCCCTGAAAGTTAAAAATTACAGTATAAAGATA AGGGA, and was subcloned into the EcoRV-AscI fragment from P5xQUAS-hsp70-GFP, replacing the hsp-70 minimal promoter.
How to cite: XW12 was a gift from Kang Shen (Addgene plasmid # 65834 ; http://n2t.net/addgene:65834 ; RRID:Addgene_65834)
