[The description below was written by a language model from this plasmid's Addgene catalogue record and pLannotate feature annotations shown in this document.]
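Description:
XW12 is a Caenorhabditis elegans expression plasmid built on the pSM backbone (a Fire-vector-style worm expression vector), about 4.7 kb in total, that serves as a GFP reporter/effector construct for the Q repressible binary expression system. It is maintained in E. coli as a high-copy plasmid through a ColE1/pUC-type origin and selected with ampicillin via the β-lactamase gene and its own promoter. The feature table also picks up short backbone remnants typical of pUC-derived vectors (a lac promoter/operator and CAP site, and fragments of lacI, rop, bom and the pUC polylinker). These have no role in worm expression.

The payload consists of five copies of the QUAS upstream activating sequence, originally from the Neurospora crassa qa gene cluster, placed in front of the Δpes-10 minimal promoter. This drives a GFP coding sequence followed by the unc-54 3'UTR. According to the depositor notes, the QUAS element was first cloned with an hsp70 minimal promoter into pSM-GFP, and that minimal promoter was then swapped for the worm Δpes-10 basal promoter. The automated annotation recognises the GFP open reading frame as an Aequorea victoria derivative, but it does not label the QUAS repeats, Δpes-10 or the unc-54 3'UTR. A short match called as an aex-5 fragment downstream of GFP may simply reflect C. elegans genomic sequence in the 3' region.

Because the minimal promoter is expected to give little expression on its own, GFP should be produced only in cells that express the QF transcriptional activator, which binds QUAS. In the Q system this activation can be blocked by the QS repressor and restored with quinic acid. The construct is therefore suited to reporting or testing spatially and temporally controlled transgene expression in worms.
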