Features (pLannotate 1.2.2; 12 found; start..end, strand, type, name):
    339..356     -  misc_feature   MCS (fragment): pUC18/19 multiple cloning site
    461..1321    +  CDS            sg25: sg25 is a basic (constitutively fluorescent) green fluorescent protein published in 1997, derived from Aequorea victoria.
   2006..2101    +  CDS            aex-5 (fragment): AEX5_CAEEL - Also known as kpc-3 From Caenorhabditis elegans.
   2229..2264    +  CDS            rop (fragment): Rop protein, which maintains plasmids at low copy number; rop
   2366..2465    +  misc_feature   bom (fragment): basis of mobility region from pBR322
   2567..2671    +  promoter       AmpR promoter: bla
   2672..3532    +  CDS            AmpR: β-lactamase; bla; confers resistance to ampicillin, carbenicillin, and related antibiotics
   3703..4291    +  rep_origin     ori: high-copy-number ColE1/pMB1/pBR322/pUC origin of replication
   4474..4566    +  CDS            lacI (fragment): lac repressor; lacI; The lac repressor binds to the lac operator to inhibit transcription in E. coli. This inhibition can be relieved by adding lactose or isopropyl-β-D-thiogalactopyranoside (IPTG).
   4579..4600    +  protein_bind   CAP binding site: CAP binding activates transcription in the presence of cAMP. E. coli catabolite activator protein
   4615..4645    +  promoter       lac promoter: promoter for the E. coli lac operon
   4653..4669    +  protein_bind   lac operator: The lac repressor binds to the lac operator to inhibit transcription in E. coli. This inhibition can be relieved by adding lactose or isopropyl-β-D-thiogalactopyranoside (IPTG). lac repressor encoded by lacI
>Addgene plasmid #65834 | XW12 | depositor full sequence | sequence record 120564 | XW12 sequence 4688 bps
ATGACCATGATTACGCCAAGCTTGCATGCGGATCCGGGTAATCGCTTATCCTCGGATAAACAATTATCCT
CACGGGTAATCGCTTATCCGCTCGGGTAATCGCTTATCCTCGGGTAATCGCTTATCCTTAAGCTTGATAT
CCCTGCAGGATCGATTTTTTGCAAATTACGAGCGTTGTAGGGGGCGGAGCGATAGGTCCTATAGGTTTTG
GTATATCATCATTCATTCATTCATTGGTACATTCATTTACCCACCTTCCTCTTTCTGAGCTTCTCTGGAG
TTCTGTGCTTCCTTTTTCCCTTATCTTTATACTGTAATTTTTAACTTTCAGGGCGCGCCTCTAGAGGATC
CCCGGGATTGGCCAAAGGACCCAAAGGTATGTTTCGAATGATACTAACATAACATAGAACATTTTCAGGA
GGACCCTTGGCTAGCGTCGACGGTACCGGTAGAAAAAATGAGTAAAGGAGAAGAACTTTTCACTGGAGTT
GTCCCAATTCTTGTTGAATTAGATGGTGATGTTAATGGGCACAAATTTTCTGTCAGTGGAGAGGGTGAAG
GTGATGCAACATACGGAAAACTTACCCTTAAATTTATTTGCACTACTGGAAAACTACCTGTTCCATGGGT
AAGTTTAAACATATATATACTAACTAACCCTGATTATTTAAATTTTCAGCCAACACTTGTCACTACTTTC
TGTTATGGTGTTCAATGCTTCTCGAGATACCCAGATCATATGAAACGGCATGACTTTTTCAAGAGTGCCA
TGCCCGAAGGTTATGTACAGGAAAGAACTATATTTTTCAAAGATGACGGGAACTACAAGACACGTAAGTT
TAAACAGTTCGGTACTAACTAACCATACATATTTAAATTTTCAGGTGCTGAAGTCAAGTTTGAAGGTGAT
ACCCTTGTTAATAGAATCGAGTTAAAAGGTATTGATTTTAAAGAAGATGGAAACATTCTTGGACACAAAT
TGGAATACAACTATAACTCACACAATGTATACATCATGGCAGACAAACAAAAGAATGGAATCAAAGTTGT
AAGTTTAAACATGATTTTACTAACTAACTAATCTGATTTAAATTTTCAGAACTTCAAAATTAGACACAAC
ATTGAAGATGGAAGCGTTCAACTAGCAGACCATTATCAACAAAATACTCCAATTGGCGATGGCCCTGTCC
TTTTACCAGACAACCATTACCTGTCCACACAATCTGCCCTTTCGAAAGATCCCAACGAAAAGAGAGACCA
CATGGTCCTTCTTGAGTTTGTAACAGCTGCTGGGATTACACATGGCATGGATGAACTATACAAATAGCAT
TCGTAGAATTCCAACTGAGCGCCGGTCGCTACCATTACCAACTTGTCTGGTGTCAAAAATAATAGGGGCC
GCTGTCATCAGAGTAAGTTTAAACTGAGTTCTACTAACTAACGAGTAATATTTAAATTTTCAGCATCTCG
CGCCCGTGCCTCTGACTTCTAAGTCCAATTACTCTTCAACATCCCTACATGCTCTTTCTCCCTGTGCTCC
CACCCCCTATTTTTGTTATTATCAAAAAAACTTCTTCTTAATTTCTTTGTTTTTTAGCTTCTTTTAAGTC
ACCTCTAACAATGAAATTGTGTAGATTCAAAAATAGAATTAATTCGTAATAAAAAGTCGAAAAAAATTGT
GCTCCCTCCCCCCATTAATAATAATTCTATCCCAAAATCTACACAATGTTCTGTGTACACTTCTTATGTT
TTTTTTACTTCTGATAAATTTTTTTTGAAACATCATAGAAAAAACCGCACACAAAATACCTTATCATATG
TTACGTTTCAGTTTATGACCGCAATTTTTATTTCTTCGCACGTCTGGGCCTCTCATGACGTCAAATCATG
CTCATCGTGAAAAAGTTTTGGAGTATTTTTGGAATTTTTCAATCAAGTGAAAGTTTATGAAATTAATTTT
CCTGCTTTTGCTTTTTGGGGGTTTCCCCTATTGTTTGTCAAGAGTTTCGAGGACGGCGTTTTTCTTGCTA
AAATCACAAGTATTGATGAGCACGATGCAAGAAAGATCGGAAGAAGGTTTGGGTTTGAGGCTCAGTGGAA
GGTGAGTAGAAGTTGATAATTTGAAAGTGGAGTAGTGTCTATGGGGTTTTTGCCTTAAATGACAGAATAC
ATTCCCAATATACCAAACATAACTGTTTCCTACTAGTCGGCCGTACGGGCCCTTTCGTCTCGCGCGTTTC
GGTGATGACGGTGAAAACCTCTGACACATGCAGCTCCCGGAGACGGTCACAGCTTGTCTGTAAGCGGATG
CCGGGAGCAGACAAGCCCGTCAGGGCGCGTCAGCGGGTGTTGGCGGGTGTCGGGGCTGGCTTAACTATGC
GGCATCAGAGCAGATTGTACTGAGAGTGCACCATATGCGGTGTGAAATACCGCACAGATGCGTAAGGAGA
AAATACCGCATCAGGCGGCCTTAATTAAGGGCCTCGTGATACGCCTATTTTTATAGGTTAATGTCATGAT
AATAATGGTTTCTTAGACGTCAGGTGGCACTTTTCGGGGAAATGTGCGCGGAACCCCTATTTGTTTATTT
TTCTAAATACATTCAAATATGTATCCGCTCATGAGACAATAACCCTGATAAATGCTTCAATAATATTGAA
AAAGGAAGAGTATGAGTATTCAACATTTCCGTGTCGCCCTTATTCCCTTTTTTGCGGCATTTTGCCTTCC
TGTTTTTGCTCACCCAGAAACGCTGGTGAAAGTAAAAGATGCTGAAGATCAGTTGGGTGCACGAGTGGGT
TACATCGAACTGGATCTCAACAGCGGTAAGATCCTTGAGAGTTTTCGCCCCGAAGAACGTTTTCCAATGA
TGAGCACTTTTAAAGTTCTGCTATGTGGCGCGGTATTATCCCGTATTGACGCCGGGCAAGAGCAACTCGG
TCGCCGCATACACTATTCTCAGAATGACTTGGTTGAGTACTCACCAGTCACAGAAAAGCATCTTACGGAT
GGCATGACAGTAAGAGAATTATGCAGTGCTGCCATAACCATGAGTGATAACACTGCGGCCAACTTACTTC
TGACAACGATCGGAGGACCGAAGGAGCTAACCGCTTTTTTGCACAACATGGGGGATCATGTAACTCGCCT
TGATCGTTGGGAACCGGAGCTGAATGAAGCCATACCAAACGACGAGCGTGACACCACGATGCCTGTAGCA
ATGGCAACAACGTTGCGCAAACTATTAACTGGCGAACTACTTACTCTAGCTTCCCGGCAACAATTAATAG
ACTGGATGGAGGCGGATAAAGTTGCAGGACCACTTCTGCGCTCGGCCCTTCCGGCTGGCTGGTTTATTGC
TGATAAATCTGGAGCCGGTGAGCGTGGGTCTCGCGGTATCATTGCAGCACTGGGGCCAGATGGTAAGCCC
TCCCGTATCGTAGTTATCTACACGACGGGGAGTCAGGCAACTATGGATGAACGAAATAGACAGATCGCTG
AGATAGGTGCCTCACTGATTAAGCATTGGTAACTGTCAGACCAAGTTTACTCATATATACTTTAGATTGA
TTTAAAACTTCATTTTTAATTTAAAAGGATCTAGGTGAAGATCCTTTTTGATAATCTCATGACCAAAATC
CCTTAACGTGAGTTTTCGTTCCACTGAGCGTCAGACCCCGTAGAAAAGATCAAAGGATCTTCTTGAGATC
CTTTTTTTCTGCGCGTAATCTGCTGCTTGCAAACAAAAAAACCACCGCTACCAGCGGTGGTTTGTTTGCC
GGATCAAGAGCTACCAACTCTTTTTCCGAAGGTAACTGGCTTCAGCAGAGCGCAGATACCAAATACTGTC
CTTCTAGTGTAGCCGTAGTTAGGCCACCACTTCAAGAACTCTGTAGCACCGCCTACATACCTCGCTCTGC
TAATCCTGTTACCAGTGGCTGCTGCCAGTGGCGATAAGTCGTGTCTTACCGGGTTGGACTCAAGACGATA
GTTACCGGATAAGGCGCAGCGGTCGGGCTGAACGGGGGGTTCGTGCACACAGCCCAGCTTGGAGCGAACG
ACCTACACCGAACTGAGATACCTACAGCGTGAGCATTGAGAAAGCGCCACGCTTCCCGAAGGGAGAAAGG
CGGACAGGTATCCGGTAAGCGGCAGGGTCGGAACAGGAGAGCGCACGAGGGAGCTTCCAGGGGGAAACGC
CTGGTATCTTTATAGTCCTGTCGGGTTTCGCCACCTCTGACTTGAGCGTCGATTTTTGTGATGCTCGTCA
GGGGGGCGGAGCCTATGGAAAAACGCCAGCAACGCGGCCTTTTTACGGTTCCTGGCCTTTTGCTGGCCTT
TTGCTCACATGTTCTTTCCTGCGTTATCCCCTGATTCTGTGGATAACCGTATTACCGCCTTTGAGTGAGC
TGATACCGCTCGCCGCAGCCGAACGACCGAGCGCAGCGAGTCAGTGAGCGAGGAAGCGGAAGAGCGCCCA
ATACGCAAACCGCCTCTCCCCGCGCGTTGGCCGATTCATTAATGCAGCTGGCACGACAGGTTTCCCGACT
GGAAAGCGGGCAGTGAGCGCAACGCAATTAATGTGAGTTAGCTCACTCATTAGGCACCCCAGGCTTTACA
CTTTATGCTTCCGGCTCGTATGTTGTGTGGAATTGTGAGCGGATAACAATTTCACACAGGAAACAGCT
