>Addgene plasmid #65834 | XW12 | addgene partial sequence | sequence record 122533 | PD49-83-R 5'-GAGCACAGGGAGAAAGAGCA-3'
TGGACTTAGAAGTCAGAGGCACGGGCGCGAGATGCTGAAAATTTAAATATTACTCGTTAGTTAGTAGAAC
TCAGTTTAAACTTACTCTGATGACAGCGGCCCCTATTATTTTTGACACCAGACAAGTTGGTAATGGTAGC
GACCGGCGCTCAGTTGGAATTCTACGAATGCTATTTGTATAGTTCATCCATGCCATGTGTAATCCCAGCA
GCTGTTACAAACTCAAGAAGGACCATGTGGTCTCTCTTTTCGTTGGGATCTTTCGAAAGGGCAGATTGTG
TGGACAGGTAATGGTTGTCTGGTAAAAGGACAGGGCCATCGCCAATTGGAGTATTTTGTTGATAATGGTC
TGCTAGTTGAACGCTTCCATCTTCAATGTTGTGTCTAATTTTGAAGTTCTGAAAATTTAAATCAGATTAG
TTAGTTAGTAAAATCATGTTTAAACTTACAACTTTGATTCCATTCTTTTGTTTGTCTGCCATGATGTATA
CATTGTGTGAGTTATAGTTGTATTCCAATTTGTGTCCAAGAATGTTTCCATCTTCTTTAAAATCAATACC
TTTTAACTCGATTCTATTAACAAGGGTATCACCTTCAAACTTGACTTCAGCACCTGAAAATTTAAATATG
TATGGTTAGTTAGTACCGAACTGTTTAAACTTACGTGTCTTGTAGTTCCCGTCATCTTTGAAAAATATAG
TTCTTTCCTGTACATAACCTTCGGGCATGGCACTCTTGAAAAAGTCATGCCGTTTCATATGATCTGGGTA
TCTCGAGAAGCATTGAACACCATAACAGAAAGTAGTGACAAGTGTTGGCTGAAAATTTAAATAATCAGGG
TTAGTTAGTATATATATGTTTAAACTTACCCATGGAACAGGTAGTTTTCCAGTAGTGCAAATAAATTTAA
GGGTAAGTTTTCCGTATGTTGCATCACCTTCACCCTCTCCACTGACAGAAAATTTGTGCCCATTAACATC
ACCATCTAATTCAACAAGAATTGGGACAACTCCAGTGAAAAGTTCTTCTCCTTTACTCATTTTTTCTACC
GGTACCGTCGACGCTAGCCAAGGGTCCTCCTGAAAATG
