>Addgene plasmid #65834 | XW12 | addgene partial sequence | sequence record 122551 | M13pUC-Rev 5'-AGCGGATAACAATTTCACACAGG-3'
ATTACGCCAAGCTTGCATGCGGATCCGGGTAATCGCTTATCCTCGGATAAACAATTATCCTCACGGGTAA
TCGCTTATCCGCTCGGGTAATCGCTTATCCTCGGGTAATCGCTTATCCTTAAGCTTGATATCCCTGCAGG
ATCGATTTTTTGCAAATTACGAGCGTTGTAGGGGGCGGAGCGATAGGTCCTATAGGTTTTGGTATATCAT
CATTCATTCATTCATTGGTACATTCATTTACCCACCTTCCTCTTTCTGAGCTTCTCTGGAGTTCTGTGCT
TCCTTTTTCCCTTATCTTTATACTGTAATTTTTAACTTTCAGGGCGCGCCTCTAGAGGATCCCCGGGATT
GGCCAAAGGACCCAAAGGTATGTTTCGAATGATACTAACATAACATAGAACATTTTCAGGAGGACCCTTG
GCTAGCGTCGACGGTACCGGTAGAAAAAATGAGTAAAGGAGAAGAACTTTTCACTGGAGTTGTCCCAATT
CTTGTTGAATTAGATGGTGATGTTAATGGGCACAAATTTTCTGTCAGTGGAGAGGGTGAAGGTGATGCAA
CATACGGAAAACTTACCCTTAAATTTATTTGCACTACTGGAAAACTACCTGTTCCATGGGTAAGTTTAAA
CATATATATACTAACTAACCCTGATTATTTAAATTTTCAGCCAACACTTGTCACTACTTTCTGTTATGGT
GTTCAATGCTTCTCGAGATACCCAGATCATATGAAACGGCATGACTTTTTCAAGAGTGCCATGCCCGAAG
GTTATGTACAGGAAAGAACTATATTTTTCAAAGATGACGGGAACTACAAGACACGTAAGTTTAAACAGTT
CGGTACTAACTAACCATAC
